Addgene plasmid #90219: pLO99
Purpose: Complements mutations in Aspergillus nidulans gene lysB (AN5206) (mutants require lysine)
Depositing lab: Berl Oakley. Publication: New multi-marker strains and complementing genes for Aspergillus nidulans molecular biology. Dohn JW Jr, Grubbs AW, Oakley CE, Oakley BR. Fungal Genet Biol. 2018 Feb;111:1-6. doi: 10.1016/j.fgb.2018.01.003. Epub 2018 Jan 5. PubMed 29309843.
Backbone
  Vector backbone: pCR-BluntII Topo
  Backbone manufacturer: Invitrogen
  Vector type: Aspergillus
Growth in bacteria
  Bacterial resistance: Kanamycin, 50 μg/mL
  Growth temperature: 37°C
  Growth strain: Top10
  Copy number: High Copy
Gene/Insert
  Gene/Insert name: ATET_03691
  Species: Aspergillus terreus NIH 2624
  Promoter: pLac
  Cloning method: TOPO Cloning
  Sequencing primers: 5′ SP6
Terms and licenses: Academic/Nonprofit Terms; Industry Terms: Not Available to Industry
Depositor comments: The insert sequence contains flanking sequences not from the Aspergillus terreus genome that were added to facilitate cloning. These sequences are caatgctcttcaccctcttc and agtgcctcctctcagacag. For more information, please see the attached supplemental file.
How to cite: pLO99 was a gift from Berl Oakley (Addgene plasmid # 90219 ; http://n2t.net/addgene:90219 ; RRID:Addgene_90219)
