[The description below was written by a language model from this plasmid's Addgene catalogue record and pLannotate feature annotations shown in this document.]
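Description:
pLO99 is a 5,551 nt Aspergillus complementation plasmid built by TOPO cloning into the Invitrogen pCR-BluntII-TOPO backbone. It is propagated in E. coli from a high-copy ColE1/pUC-type origin and selected with kanamycin through the Tn5-derived NeoR/KanR aminoglycoside phosphotransferase. The backbone also carries a Sh ble (BleoR) gene for Zeocin/bleomycin resistance. No fungal replication origin is annotated, so the plasmid appears to serve as a bacterial carrier for the fungal marker rather than as a replicating Aspergillus vector.

The insert is ATET_03691 from Aspergillus terreus NIH 2624. In the feature table it appears as two adjacent coding fragments with similarity to fission yeast Lys12, a lysine biosynthesis enzyme; the short gap between them may be an intron, though the record does not say so. The depositor notes that short non-A. terreus sequences were added at both ends of the insert to facilitate cloning. The insert lies in the TOPO cloning site between the SP6 and T7 promoters, downstream of the CAP site, lac promoter and lac operator, and it interrupts the lacZα–ccdB fusion that provides positive selection for recombinants in this backbone. The catalogue lists pLac as the promoter, but this is a backbone element. Roughly 900 nt of insert precedes the first coding fragment and could carry native regulatory sequence, although no fungal promoter is specified.

The plasmid is intended to complement mutations in the Aspergillus nidulans gene lysB (AN5206), which cause a lysine requirement. The A. terreus gene can therefore act as a nutritional selectable marker for transformation of lysB strains, as part of a set of complementing genes for multi-marker A. nidulans strains.
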