Features (pLannotate 1.2.2; 16 found; start..end, strand, type, name):
      1..22      +  protein_bind   CAP binding site: CAP binding activates transcription in the presence of cAMP. E. coli catabolite activator protein
     37..67      +  promoter       lac promoter: promoter for the E. coli lac operon
     75..91      +  protein_bind   lac operator: The lac repressor binds to the lac operator to inhibit transcription in E. coli. This inhibition can be relieved by adding lactose or isopropyl-β-D-thiogalactopyranoside (IPTG). lac repressor encoded by lacI
    133..151     +  promoter       SP6 promoter: promoter for bacteriophage SP6 RNA polymerase
   1062..1232    +  CDS            lys12 (fragment): LYS12_SCHPO - Experimental evidence at protein level: Swiss-Prot protein existence level 1. From Schizosaccharomyces pombe (strain 972 / ATCC 24843) (Fission yeast).
   1286..2116    +  CDS            lys12 (fragment): LYS12_SCHPO - Experimental evidence at protein level: Swiss-Prot protein existence level 1. From Schizosaccharomyces pombe (strain 972 / ATCC 24843) (Fission yeast).
   2334..2352    -  promoter       T7 promoter: promoter for bacteriophage T7 RNA polymerase
   2355..2502    +  CDS            lacZα (fragment): LacZα fragment of β-galactosidase; lacZ fragment
   2512..2815    +  CDS            ccdB (fragment): CcdB, a bacterial toxin that poisons DNA gyrase; ccdB; Plasmids containing the ccdB gene cannot be propagated in standard E. coli strains.
   2863..3132    +  CDS            tnpA (fragment): TN5P_ECOLX - Also known as tnp. Experimental evidence at protein level: Swiss-Prot protein existence level 1. Mediates transposition of transposon Tn5 by a 'cut and paste' mechanism. First, the monomeric transposase binds the 19 bp inverted DNA repeats flanking the transposon. Then, dimerization of the DNA- bound transposase creates a synaptic DNA complex. After nicking of the first DNA strand, excision of the transposon proceeds through a series of intermediates. The transposase then mediates the insertion of the transposon at a new site by strand transfer. The activity of the wild- type tran
   3164..3958    +  CDS            NeoR/KanR: aminoglycoside phosphotransferase from Tn5; aph(3')-II (or nptII); confers resistance to neomycin, kanamycin, and G418 (Geneticin®)
   3979..4029    -  misc_feature   bom (fragment): basis of mobility region from pBR322
   4056..4144    +  promoter       AmpR promoter (fragment): bla
   4164..4538    +  CDS            BleoR: antibiotic-binding protein; Sh ble from Streptoalloteichus hindustanus; confers resistance to bleomycin, phleomycin, and Zeocin™
   4676..5264    +  rep_origin     ori: high-copy-number ColE1/pMB1/pBR322/pUC origin of replication
   5447..5539    +  CDS            lacI (fragment): lac repressor; lacI; The lac repressor binds to the lac operator to inhibit transcription in E. coli. This inhibition can be relieved by adding lactose or isopropyl-β-D-thiogalactopyranoside (IPTG).
>Addgene plasmid #90219 | pLO99 | addgene full sequence | sequence record 177612 | Addgene NGS Result
TAATGTGAGTTAGCTCACTCATTAGGCACCCCAGGCTTTACACTTTATGCTTCCGGCTCGTATGTTGTGT
GGAATTGTGAGCGGATAACAATTTCACACAGGAAACAGCTATGACCATGATTACGCCAAGCTATTTAGGT
GACACTATAGAATACTCAAGCTATGCATCAAGCTTGGTACCGAGCTCGGATCCACTAGTAACGGCCGCCA
GTGTGCTGGAATTCGCCCTTCAATGCTCTTCACCCTCTTCTAGCAGATCAATATAGCTCCCACAGATGCT
TATTGTTTAGACGATCGGACAATATTTTAACATTCAATATACAACAGACAGGTGAGATACAATTAAAATT
GGATATATTCGAACTATCCTATGTTTGGACATAAACAGACCTTTGAAATAACAACCAACACCAGCATTTA
AGTGCACTAAGTCCAGTTGCTGCTCATTCTACAAAGTATTTCTAATAGATGAGCTTGTAGAATCTGTAAG
CAGTCTACACGTCCATATATATACTCCTCCACAAGACTCCAAGCTTACATTCCTTTGCAGGTTGACGGAT
CTTACAGGGCAGTCCATGGCATACGGGCTCAGTCTTCGCATGCTGGCTAGATTATCTGTTAAGTTATCAG
TACCGACCAAGGGCAGTTCCAATAGCACGTTTATTGTGTCCACCATAGGGAATATACACGTACTCCGTAG
GTATTCCGTAGATCAGAAGGACGAGGCGAACAATGGTAAAGACACACCCGGCTATTACCGCCGGAGCCAC
GTTGATCCGGGCCGTTGGATTTCCTCTTGCTCCGATTGTCGGGGAGACCTTTTTCTCTGTCCAGTTCACT
CCCAGTCGACATTATTGCGCAATGGCTGCTGCTAGGACGCTTCGCATAGGTCAATTGGCTCCTTTTCCGA
TCAAAGTAAACTGTAGCTGACATTCTCCCATTCTAGGTCTCATCCCCGGTGACGGTATCGGACGGGAGGT
CATTCCGGTATGGAGAACGTCCAACCCCGGATTTCCTCCACATGACAATTGAAGGTCAATGCTAACCATG
CGGTTCGTTAGGCTGGTCGCCGTCTGCTGGAATCCCTTCCCTCCTCTCTCAACCTGAAGTTCAGCTTCGT
TGACCTGGATGCCGGTTTCGACACCTTCAAGCGCACCGGTACCGCTCTCCCTGACAAGACCGTTGAGATC
TTGAAAAAGGAGTGCGATGGAGCTCTTTTCGGAGCCGTCAGGTAAAGTGAAACCATACTGATTGTCTTCT
GCATTCTAAACGTGTCATCTCCAGCTCCCCTAGCACCAAGGTCGCTGGCTACTCCTCCCCCATTGTCGCT
CTCCGCAAGAAGCTCGACCTGTACGCCAACGTCCGTCCAGTCAAGACTACCAGCGGCGACAGCAAGGGCA
ACCCTATCGATCTGGTCATCGTCCGGGAGAACACTGAGGACCTCTATGTGAAGGAGGAGCAGACCAAGGA
CACCCCCAACGGCAAGGTGGCCGAGGCCATCAAGCGCATCTCCGAGAACGCTTCCTCCCGCATCTCCACC
ATCGCTGGTGAGATCGCTCTGCGCCGTCAGAAGATCCGCGACGTTGCCGCCACCCCCGGCCTCCGCTCCA
AACCCATGGTTACTATCACCCACAAGTCCAACGTTCTGTCGCAGACCGACGGTCTCTTCCGTGAGACCGC
CCGCAAGGCCCTCTCCGCCGACCGCTTCTCCTCCGTCGAGGTCGAGGAGCAGATCGTCGACTCCATGGTC
TACAAGCTCTTCCGTCAGCCCGAGTACTATGATGTGATTGTCGCCCCCAATCTCTACGGTGACATTCTGT
CCGACGGCGCTGCCGCCCTGGTCGGCAGTCTGGGTCTGGTGCCCAGCGCCAACGTCGGTGACGGCTTTGC
CATCGGTGAGCCTTGCCACGGCTCCGCCCCCGACATCGAGGGCAAGGGCATTGCCAACCCCATCGCTACC
CTGCGCAGTGTCGCCCTGATGCTGGAGTTCCTTGGCGAAGAGAACGCCGCCGCCAAGATCTACACCGCTG
TCGATGCCAACCTCGACGAGGGCAAGTACCTCTCCCCTGACATGGGCGGAAAGGCTACCACCCAGCAGGT
TCTCGACGATGTCCTGAAGAGACTTTAGAGGTCGTTACGTAAAAGCGGATGTCTTATTGCGAACTGTGTG
ATGCTTGTATAGAGCGACTGTATATCTAAATAAACCATGACTACCTGCGTCTTGAATTCTTCCCATCTCT
CCATAGTGCCTCCTCTCAGACAGAAGGGCGAATTCTGCAGATATCCATCACACTGGCGGCCGCTCGAGCA
TGCATCTAGAGGGCCCAATTCGCCCTATAGTGAGTCGTATTACAATTCACTGGCCGTCGTTTTACAACGT
CGTGACTGGGAAAACCCTGGCGTTACCCAACTTAATCGCCTTGCAGCACATCCCCCTTTCGCCAGCTGGC
GTAATAGCGAAGAGGCCCGCACCGATCGCCCTTCCCAACAGTTGCGCAGCCTATACGTACGGCAGTTTAA
GGTTTACACCTATAAAAGAGAGAGCCGTTATCGTCTGTTTGTGGATGTACAGAGTGATATTATTGACACG
CCGGGGCGACGGATGGTGATCCCCCTGGCCAGTGCACGTCTGCTGTCAGATAAAGTCTCCCGTGAACTTT
ACCCGGTGGTGCATATCGGGGATGAAAGCTGGCGCATGATGACCACCGATATGGCCAGTGTGCCGGTCTC
CGTTATCGGGGAAGAAGTGGCTGATCTCAGCCACCGCGAAAATGACATCAAAAACGCCATTAACCTGATG
TTCTGGGGAATATAAATGTCAGGCATGAGATTATCAAAAAGGATCTTCACCTAGATCCTTTTCACGTAGA
AAGCCAGTCCGCAGAAACGGTGCTGACCCCGGATGAATGTCAGCTACTGGGCTATCTGGACAAGGGAAAA
CGCAAGCGCAAAGAGAAAGCAGGTAGCTTGCAGTGGGCTTACATGGCGATAGCTAGACTGGGCGGTTTTA
TGGACAGCAAGCGAACCGGAATTGCCAGCTGGGGCGCCCTCTGGTAAGGTTGGGAAGCCCTGCAAAGTAA
ACTGGATGGCTTTCTTGCCGCCAAGGATCTGATGGCGCAGGGGATCAAGCTCTGATCAAGAGACAGGATG
AGGATCGTTTCGCATGATTGAACAAGATGGATTGCACGCAGGTTCTCCGGCCGCTTGGGTGGAGAGGCTA
TTCGGCTATGACTGGGCACAACAGACAATCGGCTGCTCTGATGCCGCCGTGTTCCGGCTGTCAGCGCAGG
GGCGCCCGGTTCTTTTTGTCAAGACCGACCTGTCCGGTGCCCTGAATGAACTGCAAGACGAGGCAGCGCG
GCTATCGTGGCTGGCCACGACGGGCGTTCCTTGCGCAGCTGTGCTCGACGTTGTCACTGAAGCGGGAAGG
GACTGGCTGCTATTGGGCGAAGTGCCGGGGCAGGATCTCCTGTCATCTCACCTTGCTCCTGCCGAGAAAG
TATCCATCATGGCTGATGCAATGCGGCGGCTGCATACGCTTGATCCGGCTACCTGCCCATTCGACCACCA
AGCGAAACATCGCATCGAGCGAGCACGTACTCGGATGGAAGCCGGTCTTGTCGATCAGGATGATCTGGAC
GAAGAGCATCAGGGGCTCGCGCCAGCCGAACTGTTCGCCAGGCTCAAGGCGAGCATGCCCGACGGCGAGG
ATCTCGTCGTGACCCATGGCGATGCCTGCTTGCCGAATATCATGGTGGAAAATGGCCGCTTTTCTGGATT
CATCGACTGTGGCCGGCTGGGTGTGGCGGACCGCTATCAGGACATAGCGTTGGCTACCCGTGATATTGCT
GAAGAGCTTGGCGGCGAATGGGCTGACCGCTTCCTCGTGCTTTACGGTATCGCCGCTCCCGATTCGCAGC
GCATCGCCTTCTATCGCCTTCTTGACGAGTTCTTCTGAATTATTAACGCTTACAATTTCCTGATGCGGTA
TTTTCTCCTTACGCATCTGTGCGGTATTTCACACCGCATCAGGTGGCACTTTTCGGGGAAATGTGCGCGG
AACCCCTATTTGTTTATTTTTCTAAATACATTCAAATATGTATCCGCTCATGAGACAATAACCCTGATAA
ATGCTTCAATAATAGCACGTGAGGAGGGCCACCATGGCCAAGTTGACCAGTGCCGTTCCGGTGCTCACCG
CGCGCGACGTCGCCGGAGCGGTCGAGTTCTGGACCGACCGGCTCGGGTTCTCCCGGGACTTCGTGGAGGA
CGACTTCGCCGGTGTGGTCCGGGACGACGTGACCCTGTTCATCAGCGCGGTCCAGGACCAGGTGGTGCCG
GACAACACCCTGGCCTGGGTGTGGGTGCGCGGCCTGGACGAGCTGTACGCCGAGTGGTCGGAGGTCGTGT
CCACGAACTTCCGGGACGCCTCCGGGCCGGCCATGACCGAGATCGGCGAGCAGCCGTGGGGGCGGGAGTT
CGCCCTGCGCGACCCGGCCGGCAACTGCGTGCACTTCGTGGCCGAGGAGCAGGACTGACACGTGCTAAAA
CTTCATTTTTAATTTAAAAGGATCTAGGTGAAGATCCTTTTTGATAATCTCATGACCAAAATCCCTTAAC
GTGAGTTTTCGTTCCACTGAGCGTCAGACCCCGTAGAAAAGATCAAAGGATCTTCTTGAGATCCTTTTTT
TCTGCGCGTAATCTGCTGCTTGCAAACAAAAAAACCACCGCTACCAGCGGTGGTTTGTTTGCCGGATCAA
GAGCTACCAACTCTTTTTCCGAAGGTAACTGGCTTCAGCAGAGCGCAGATACCAAATACTGTTCTTCTAG
TGTAGCCGTAGTTAGGCCACCACTTCAAGAACTCTGTAGCACCGCCTACATACCTCGCTCTGCTAATCCT
GTTACCAGTGGCTGCTGCCAGTGGCGATAAGTCGTGTCTTACCGGGTTGGACTCAAGACGATAGTTACCG
GATAAGGCGCAGCGGTCGGGCTGAACGGGGGGTTCGTGCACACAGCCCAGCTTGGAGCGAACGACCTACA
CCGAACTGAGATACCTACAGCGTGAGCTATGAGAAAGCGCCACGCTTCCCGAAGGGAGAAAGGCGGACAG
GTATCCGGTAAGCGGCAGGGTCGGAACAGGAGAGCGCACGAGGGAGCTTCCAGGGGGAAACGCCTGGTAT
CTTTATAGTCCTGTCGGGTTTCGCCACCTCTGACTTGAGCGTCGATTTTTGTGATGCTCGTCAGGGGGGC
GGAGCCTATGGAAAAACGCCAGCAACGCGGCCTTTTTACGGTTCCTGGCCTTTTGCTGGCCTTTTGCTCA
CATGTTCTTTCCTGCGTTATCCCCTGATTCTGTGGATAACCGTATTACCGCCTTTGAGTGAGCTGATACC
GCTCGCCGCAGCCGAACGACCGAGCGCAGCGAGTCAGTGAGCGAGGAAGCGGAAGAGCGCCCAATACGCA
AACCGCCTCTCCCCGCGCGTTGGCCGATTCATTAATGCAGCTGGCACGACAGGTTTCCCGACTGGAAAGC
GGGCAGTGAGCGCAACGCAAT
