>Addgene plasmid #90219 | pLO99 | depositor partial sequence | sequence record 175243 | Insert sequence (includes PCR tails)
CAATGCTCTTCACCCTCTTCTAGCAGATCAATATAGCTCCCACAGATGCTTATTGTTTAGACGATCGGAC
AATATTTTAACATTCAATATACAACAGACAGGTGAGATACAATTAAAATTGGATATATTCGAACTATCCT
ATGTTTGGACATAAACAGACCTTTGAAATAACAACCAACACCAGCATTTAAGTGCACTAAGTCCAGTTGC
TGCTCATTCTACAAAGTATTTCTAATAGATGAGCTTGTAGAATCTGTAAGCAGTCTACACGTCCATATAT
ATACTCCTCCACAAGACTCCAAGCTTACATTCCTTTGCAGGTTGACGGATCTTACAGGGCAGTCCATGGC
ATACGGGCTCAGTCTTCGCATGCTGGCTAGATTATCTGTTAAGTTATCAGTACCGACCAAGGGCAGTTCC
AATAGCACGTTTATTGTGTCCACCATAGGGAATATACACGTACTCCGTAGGTATTCCGTAGATCAGAAGG
ACGAGGCGAACAATGGTAAAGACACACCCGGCTATTACCGCCGGAGCCACGTTGATCCGGGCCGTTGGAT
TTCCTCTTGCTCCGATTGTCGGGGAGACCTTTTTCTCTGTCCAGTTCACTCCCAGTCGACATTATTGCGC
AATGGCTGCTGCTAGGACGCTTCGCATAGGTCAATTGGCTCCTTTTCCGATCAAAGTAAACTGTAGCTGA
CATTCTCCCATTCTAGGTCTCATCCCCGGTGACGGTATCGGACGGGAGGTCATTCCGGTATGGAGAACGT
CCAACCCCGGATTTCCTCCACATGACAATTGAAGGTCAATGCTAACCATGCGGTTCGTTAGGCTGGTCGC
CGTCTGCTGGAATCCCTTCCCTCCTCTCTCAACCTGAAGTTCAGCTTCGTTGACCTGGATGCCGGTTTCG
ACACCTTCAAGCGCACCGGTACCGCTCTCCCTGACAAGACCGTTGAGATCTTGAAAAAGGAGTGCGATGG
AGCTCTTTTCGGAGCCGTCAGGTAAAGTGAAACCATACTGATTGTCTTCTGCATTCTAAACGTGTCATCT
CCAGCTCCCCTAGCACCAAGGTCGCTGGCTACTCCTCCCCCATTGTCGCTCTCCGCAAGAAGCTCGACCT
GTACGCCAACGTCCGTCCAGTCAAGACTACCAGCGGCGACAGCAAGGGCAACCCTATCGATCTGGTCATC
GTCCGGGAGAACACTGAGGACCTCTATGTGAAGGAGGAGCAGACCAAGGACACCCCCAACGGCAAGGTGG
CCGAGGCCATCAAGCGCATCTCCGAGAACGCTTCCTCCCGCATCTCCACCATCGCTGGTGAGATCGCTCT
GCGCCGTCAGAAGATCCGCGACGTTGCCGCCACCCCCGGCCTCCGCTCCAAACCCATGGTTACTATCACC
CACAAGTCCAACGTTCTGTCGCAGACCGACGGTCTCTTCCGTGAGACCGCCCGCAAGGCCCTCTCCGCCG
ACCGCTTCTCCTCCGTCGAGGTCGAGGAGCAGATCGTCGACTCCATGGTCTACAAGCTCTTCCGTCAGCC
CGAGTACTATGATGTGATTGTCGCCCCCAATCTCTACGGTGACATTCTGTCCGACGGCGCTGCCGCCCTG
GTCGGCAGTCTGGGTCTGGTGCCCAGCGCCAACGTCGGTGACGGCTTTGCCATCGGTGAGCCTTGCCACG
GCTCCGCCCCCGACATCGAGGGCAAGGGCATTGCCAACCCCATCGCTACCCTGCGCAGTGTCGCCCTGAT
GCTGGAGTTCCTTGGCGAAGAGAACGCCGCCGCCAAGATCTACACCGCTGTCGATGCCAACCTCGACGAG
GGCAAGTACCTCTCCCCTGACATGGGCGGAAAGGCTACCACCCAGCAGGTTCTCGACGATGTCCTGAAGA
GACTTTAGAGGTCGTTACGTAAAAGCGGATGTCTTATTGCGAACTGTGTGATGCTTGTATAGAGCGACTG
TATATCTAAATAAACCATGACTACCTGCGTCTTGAATTCTTCCCATCTCTCCATAGTGCCTCCTCTCAGA
CAG
